>Addgene plasmid #145906 | pAc5.1C-Fluc-CG3548_A | depositor full sequence | sequence record 288351 | Full Sequence
CTTCAAGGAATTAATTCTATATTCTAAAAACACAAATGATACTTCTAAAAAAAATCATGAATGGCATCAA
CTCTGAATCAAATCTTTGCAGATGCACCTACTTCTCATTTCCACTGTCACATCATTTTTCCAGATCTCGC
TGCCTGTTATGTGGCCCACAAACCAAGACACGTTTTATGGCCATTAAAGCTGGCTGATCGTCGCCAAACA
CCAAATACATATCAATATGTACATTCGAGAAAGAAGCGATCAAAGAAGCGTCTTCGGGCGAGTAGGAGAA
TGCGGAGGAGAAGGAGAACGAGCTGATCTAGTATCTCTCCACAATCCAATGCCAACTGACCAACTGGCCA
TATTCGGAGCAATTTGAAGCCAATTTCCATCGCCTGGCGATCGCTCCATTCTTGGCTATATGTTTTTCAC
CGTTCCCGGGGCCATTTTCAAAGACTCGTCGGTAAGATAAGATTGTGTCACTCGCTGTCTCTCTTCATTT
GTCGAAGAATGCTGAGGAATTTCGCGATGACGTCGGCGAGTATTTTGAAGAATGAGAATAATTTGTATTT
ATACGAAAATCAGTTAGTGGAATTTTCTACAAAAACATGTTATCTATAGATAATTTTGTTGCAAAATATG
TTGACTATGACAAAGATTGTATGTATATACCTTTAATGTATTCTCATTTTCTTATGTATTTATAATGGCA
ATGATGATACTGATGATATTTTAAGATGATGCCAGACCACAGGCTGATTTCTGCGTCTTTTGCCGAACGC
AGTGCATGTGCGGTTGTTGTTTTTTGGAATAGTTTCAATTTTCGGACTGTCCGCTTTGATTTCAGTTTCT
TGGCTTATTCAAAAAGCAAAGTAAAGCCAAAAAAGCGAGATGGCAATACCAAATGCGGCAAAACGGTAGT
GGAAGGAAAGGGGTGCGGGGCAGCGGAAGGAAGGGTGGGGCGGGGCGTGGCGGGGTCTGTGGCTGGGCGC
GACGTCACCGACGTTGGAGCCACTCCTTTGACCATGTGTGCGTGTGTGTATTATTCGTGTCTCGCCACTC
GCCGGTTGTTTTTTTCTTTTTATCTCGCTCTCTCTAGCGCCATCTCGTACGCATGCTCAACGCACCGCAT
GTTGCCGTGTCCTTTATGCGTCATTTTGGCTCGAAATAGGCAATTATTTAAACAAAGATTAGTCAACGAA
AACGCTAAAATAAATAAGTCTACAATATGGTTACTTATTGCCATGTGTGTGCAGCCAACGATAGCAACAA
AAGCAACAACACAGTGGCTTTCCCTCTTTCACTTTTTGTTTGCAAGCGCGTGCGAGCAAGACGGCACGAC
CGGCAAACGCAATTACGCTGACAAAGAGCAGACGAAGTTTTGGCCGAAAAACATCAAGGCGCCTGATACG
AATGCATTTGCAATAACAATTGCGATATTTAATATTGTTTATGAAGCTGTTTGACTTCAAAACACACAAA
AAAAAAAATAAAACAAATTATTTGAAAGAGAATTAGGAATCGGACAGCTTATCGTTACGGGCTAACAGCA
CACCGAGACGAAATAGCTTACCTGACGTCACAGCCTCTGGAAGAACTGCCGCCAAGCAGAGAGAGAGAGA
AAAAGAGGGAGAGCAGCTTAGACCGCATGTGCTTGTGTGTGAGGCGTCTCTCTCTTCGTCTCCTGTTTGC
GCAAACGCATAGACTGCACTGAGAAAATCGATTACCTATTTTTTATGAATGAATATTTGCACTATTACTA
TTCAAAACTATTAAGATAGCAATCACATTCAATAGCCAAATACTATACCACCTGAGCGATGCAACGAAAT
GATCAATTTGAGCAAAAATGCTGCATATTTAGGACGGCATCATTATAGAAATGCTTCTTGCTGTGTACTT
TTCTCTCGTCTGGCAGCTGTTTCGCCGTTATTGTTAAAACCGGCTTAAGTTAGGTGTGTTTTCTACGACT
AGTGATGCCCCTACTAGAAGATGTGTGTTGCACAAATGTCCCTGAATAACCAATTTGAAGTGCAGATAGC
AGTAAACGTAAGCTAATATGAATATTATTTAACTGTAATGTTTTAATATCGCTGGACATTACTAATAAAC
CCACTATAAACACATGTACATATGTATGTTTTGGCATACAATGAGTAGTTGGGGAAAAAATGTGTAAAAG
CACCGTGACCATCACAGCATAAAGATAACCAGCTGAAGTATCGAATATGAGTAACCCCCAAATTGAATCA
CATGCCGCAACTGATAGGACCCATGGAAGTACACTCTTCATGGCGATATACAAGACACACACAAGCACGA
ACACCCAGTTGCGGAGGAAATTCTCCGTAAATGAAAACCCAATCGGCGAACAATTCATACCCATATATGG
TAAAAGTTTTGAACGCGACTTGAGAGCGGAGAGCATTGCGGCTGATAAGGTTTTAGCGCTAAGCGGGCTT
TATAAAACGGGCTGCGGGACCAGTTTTCATATCACTACCGTTTGAGTTCTTGTGCTGTGTGGATACTCCT
CCCGACACAAAGCCGCTCCATCAGCCAGCAGTCGTCTAATCCAGAGACCCCGGATCGGGGTACCAACATG
GCCGAAGACGCCAAAAACATAAAGAAAGGCCCGGCACCATTCTATCCACTAGAGGATGGAACCGCTGGAG
AGCAACTGCATAAGGCTATGAAGAGATACGCCCTGGTTCCTGGAACAATTGCTTTTACAGATGCACATAT
CGAGGTGAACATCACGTACGCGGAATACTTCGAAATGTCCGTTCGGTTGGCAGAAGCTATGAAACGATAT
GGGCTGAATACAAATCACAGAATCGTCGTATGCAGTGAAAACTCTCTTCAATTCTTTATGCCGGTGTTGG
GCGCGTTATTTATCGGAGTTGCAGTTGCGCCCGCGAACGACATTTATAATGAACGTGAATTGCTCAACAG
TATGAACATTTCGCAGCCTACCGTAGTGTTTGTTTCCAAAAAGGGGTTGCAAAAAATTTTGAACGTGCAA
AAAAAATTACCAATAATCCAGAAAATTATTATCATGGATTCTAAAACGGATTACCAGGGATTTCAGTCGA
TGTACACGTTCGTCACATCTCATCTACCTCCCGGTTTTAATGAATACGATTTTGTACCAGAGTCCTTTGA
TCGTGACAAAACAATTGCACTGATAATGAACTCCTCTGGATCTACTGGGTTACCTAAGGGTGTGGCCCTT
CCGCATAGAACTGCCTGCGTCAGATTCTCGCATGCCAGAGATCCTATTTTTGGCAATCAAATCATTCCGG
ATACTGCGATTTTAAGTGTTGTTCCATTCCATCACGGTTTTGGAATGTTTACTACACTCGGATATTTGAT
ATGTGGATTTCGAGTCGTCTTAATGTATAGATTTGAAGAAGAGCTGTTTTTACGATCCCTTCAGGATTAC
AAAATTCAAAGTGCGTTGCTAGTACCAACCCTATTTTCATTCTTCGCCAAAAGCACTCTGATTGACAAAT
ACGATTTATCTAATTTACACGAAATTGCTTCTGGGGGCGCACCTCTTTCGAAAGAAGTCGGGGAAGCGGT
TGCAAAACGCTTCCATCTTCCAGGGATACGACAAGGATATGGGCTCACTGAGACTACATCAGCTATTCTG
ATTACACCCGAGGGGGATGATAAACCGGGCGCGGTCGGTAAAGTTGTTCCATTTTTTGAAGCGAAGGTTG
TGGATCTGGATACCGGGAAAACGCTGGGCGTTAATCAGAGAGGCGAATTATGTGTCAGAGGACCTATGAT
TATGTCCGGTTATGTAAACAATCCGGAAGCGACCAACGCCTTGATTGACAAGGATGGATGGCTACATTCT
GGAGACATAGCTTACTGGGACGAAGACGAACACTTCTTCATAGTTGACCGCTTGAAGTCTTTAATTAAAT
ACAAAGGGTATCAGGTGGCCCCCGCTGAATTGGAATCGATATTGTTACAACACCCCAACATCTTCGACGC
GGGCGTGGCAGGTCTTCCCGACGATGACGCCGGTGAACTTCCCGCCGCCGTTGTTGTTTTGGAGCACGGA
AAGACGATGACGGAAAAAGAGATCGTGGATTACGTCGCCAGTCAAGTAACAACCGCGAAAAAGTTGCGCG
GAGGAGTTGTGTTTGTGGACGAAGTACCGAAAGGTCTTACCGGAAAACTCGACGCAAGAAAAATCAGAGA
GATCCTCATAAAGGCCAAGAAGGGCGGAAAGTCCAAATTGTAAGAATTCGGGCGTGGCTGTTGGCCCATA
TGCATATACAATACGAAGAGAGCCAGCAATTAGGGTGTAAGGCATTTAGAGGAAACATCAACAGTACTTT
AAAATTTAGCTTGAAATATGTTTAGCGAAATGTAGCTCTTCCGGTCAGCCAGAGTAACCGGAAACGGAAA
CGTAAACGCCGGACGCGCATACAATACTCATCGACACACTCAAGTTGCCACTCGGACGAATGGACTGTTG
TTTATTGTGCAATTCGCACGAGACGAACTCACAGGCATTGCATTTTCAAGAAATTAGTATTACATAATTG
TATCCGTATCTGTTAAGTACTCCGGGCGAAGAGATCAATTCAAAATGCGGTTGTGTCGTCGAAAAAAAAA
CAAACTCGAAAATACTCATGCACAGACTCTGAATAAGTTCCCCTTTGCAGAACGCAATTTACTCATCAGT
CAGTATTCTCTATGGCCACTGTATTATTTTTATACCTTCATTTGTTAGCTTTAAGTTTTTTTTACACAAC
TACTACTTATACTTGTGCTGCCACCAGTTGGGCTGCCGTAGTTGCAGATCAATGTATCCATTGTCCATAC
ATTGCGAGAATCTTTTATAATTCGTCTAAGCATAAGTTACTGTACGTCGTGTTGTATAGCGCTGTAATAT
CCTGTCACCTGCTTCTGCTTAATTAATACCCTATATCGGGCGAGAGCAAGGTACGATTAAACCATTAGAT
AATGAAATACAAATACATAGTGTATAAACAGATGAAGTCGACCGATGCCCTTGAGAGCCTTCAACCCAGT
CAGCTCCTTCCGGTGGGCGCGGGGCATGACTATCGTCGCCGCACTTATGACTGTCTTCTTTATCATGCAA
CTCGTAGGACAGGTGCCGGCAGCGCTCTGGGTCATTTTCGGCGAGGACCGCTTTCGCTGGAGCGCGACGA
TGATCGGCCTGTCGCTTGCGGTATTCGGAATCTTGCACGCCCTCGCTCAAGCCTTCGTCACTGGTCCCGC
CACCAAACGTTTCGGCGAGAAGCAGGCCATTATCGCCGGCATGGCGGCCGACGCGCTGGGCTACGTCTTG
CTGGCGTTCGCGACGCGAGGCTGGATGGCCTTCCCCATTATGATTCTTCTCGCTTCCGGCGGCATCGGGA
TGCCCGCGTTGCAGGCCATGCTGTCCAGGCAGGTAGATGACGACCATCAGGGACAGCTTCAAGGATCGCT
CGCGGCTCTTACCAGCCAGCAAAAGGCCAGGAACCGTAAAAAGGCCGCGTTGCTGGCGTTTTTCCATAGG
CTCCGCCCCCCTGACGAGCATCACAAAAATCGACGCTCAAGTCAGAGGTGGCGAAACCCGACAGGACTAT
AAAGATACCAGGCGTTTCCCCCTGGAAGCTCCCTCGTGCGCTCTCCTGTTCCGACCCTGCCGCTTACCGG
ATACCTGTCCGCCTTTCTCCCTTCGGGAAGCGTGGCGCTTTCTCAATGCTCACGCTGTAGGTATCTCAGT
TCGGTGTAGGTCGTTCGCTCCAAGCTGGGCTGTGTGCACGAACCCCCCGTTCAGCCCGACCGCTGCGCCT
TATCCGGTAACTATCGTCTTGAGTCCAACCCGGTAAGACACGACTTATCGCCACTGGCAGCAGCCACTGG
TAACAGGATTAGCAGAGCGAGGTATGTAGGCGGTGCTACAGAGTTCTTGAAGTGGTGGCCTAACTACGGC
TACACTAGAAGGACAGTATTTGGTATCTGCGCTCTGCTGAAGCCAGTTACCTTCGGAAAAAGAGTTGGTA
GCTCTTGATCCGGCAAACAAACCACCGCTGGTAGCGGTGGTTTTTTTGTTTGCAAGCAGCAGATTACGCG
CAGAAAAAAAGGATCTCAAGAAGATCCTTTGATCTTTTCTACGGGGTCTGACGCTCAGTGGAACGAAAAC
TCACGTTAAGGGATTTTGGTCATGAGATTATCAAAAAGGATCTTCACCTAGATCCTTTTAAATTAAAAAT
GAAGTTTTAAATCAATCTAAAGTATATATGAGTAAACTTGGTCTGACAGTTACCAATGCTTAATCAGTGA
GGCACCTATCTCAGCGATCTGTCTATTTCGTTCATCCATAGTTGCCTGACTCCCCGTCGTGTAGATAACT
ACGATACGGGAGGGCTTACCATCTGGCCCCAGTGCTGCAATGATACCGCGAGACCCACGCTCACCGGCTC
CAGATTTATCAGCAATAAACCAGCCAGCCGGAAGGGCCGAGCGCAGAAGTGGTCCTGCAACTTTATCCGC
CTCCATCCAGTCTATTAATTGTTGCCGGGAAGCTAGAGTAAGTAGTTCGCCAGTTAATAGTTTGCGCAAC
GTTGTTGCCATTGCTGCAGGCATCGTGGTGTCACGCTCGTCGTTTGGTATGGCTTCATTCAGCTCCGGTT
CCCAACGATCAAGGCGAGTTACATGATCCCCCATGTTGTGCAAAAAAGCGGTTAGCTCCTTCGGTCCTCC
GATCGTTGTCAGAAGTAAGTTGGCCGCAGTGTTATCACTCATGGTTATGGCAGCACTGCATAATTCTCTT
ACTGTCATGCCATCCGTAAGATGCTTTTCTGTGACTGGTGAGTACTCAACCAAGTCATTCTGAGAATAGT
GTATGCGGCGACCGAGTTGCTCTTGCCCGGCGTCAACACGGGATAATACCGCGCCACATAGCAGAACTTT
AAAAGTGCTCATCATTGGAAAACGTTCTTCGGGGCGAAAACTCTCAAGGATCTTACCGCTGTTGAGATCC
AGTTCGATGTAACCCACTCGTGCACCCAACTGATCTTCAGCATCTTTTACTTTCACCAGCGTTTCTGGGT
GAGCAAAAACAGGAAGGCAAAATGCCGCAAAAAAGGGAATAAGGGCGACACGGAAATGTTGAATACTCAT
ACTCTTCCTTTTTCAATATTATTGAAGCATTTATCAGGGTTATTGTCTCATGAGCGGATACATATTTGAA
TGTATTTAGAAAAATAAACAAATAGGGGTTCCGCGCACATTTCCCCGAAAAGTGCCACCTGACGTCTAAG
AAACCATTATTATCATGACATTAACCTATAAAAATAGGCGTATCACGAGCCCTTTCGT
Features (pLannotate 1.2.2; 6 found; start..end, strand, type, name):
     56..2568    +  promoter       Ac5 promoter: Drosophila melanogaster actin 5C promoter
   2594..4243    +  CDS            luciferase: firefly luciferase; luc
   5007..5477    +  CDS            TcR (fragment): tetracycline efflux protein; tet; confers resistance to tetracycline
   5521..6109    -  rep_origin     ori: high-copy-number ColE1/pMB1/pBR322/pUC origin of replication
   6280..7140    -  CDS            AmpR: β-lactamase; bla; confers resistance to ampicillin, carbenicillin, and related antibiotics
   7141..7245    -  promoter       AmpR promoter: bla
