[The description below was written by a language model from this plasmid's Addgene catalogue record and pLannotate feature annotations shown in this document.]
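Description:
pAc5.1C-Fluc-CG3548_A is a 7,338-nt insect expression plasmid that serves as a firefly luciferase 3′UTR reporter for Drosophila cells. The catalogue lists the backbone as unknown, although the name and annotated parts point to a pAc5.1-type vector. Transcription is driven by the Drosophila melanogaster actin 5C (Ac5) promoter, a strong constitutive promoter commonly used in cultured fly cells, which sits directly upstream of the firefly luciferase coding sequence. The recorded insert is the 3′ untranslated region of the D. melanogaster gene CG3548. It is not annotated as a feature, but the unannotated stretch between the end of the luciferase open reading frame and the next annotated feature is where it would be expected to lie, so that the luciferase mRNA carries the CG3548 3′UTR. No polyadenylation signal is annotated, and the meaning of the "_A" suffix in the name is not explained in the record.

For propagation in E. coli the plasmid carries a ColE1/pUC-type origin and an ampicillin resistance gene (β-lactamase) with its own promoter. The origin is annotated as high-copy, whereas the catalogue entry lists the plasmid as low copy. A partial tetracycline efflux gene fragment is also detected, and as a fragment it would not be expected to act as a functional marker.

Reporters of this design place regulatory elements in a 3′UTR under test, with luciferase activity and transcript levels reading out post-transcriptional control. The associated publication concerns deadenylation as an effect of miRNA regulation, consistent with use of this construct to assay miRNA-mediated silencing of the CG3548 3′UTR. The depositor notes that the supplied sequence may be theoretical or predicted.
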