Addgene plasmid #145906: pAc5.1C-Fluc-CG3548_A
Purpose: Insect Expression of CG3548-3UTR
Depositing lab: Elisa Izaurralde. Depositing organization: Max Planck Institute for Developmental Biology. Publication: Deadenylation is a widespread effect of miRNA regulation. Eulalio A, Huntzinger E, Nishihara T, Rehwinkel J, Fauser M, Izaurralde E. RNA. 2009 Jan . 15(1):21-32. 10.1261/rna.1399509 PubMed 19029310.
Backbone
  Vector backbone: Unknown
  Vector type: Insect Expression
Growth in bacteria
  Bacterial resistance: Ampicillin, 100 μg/mL
  Growth temperature: 37°C
  Growth strain: DH5alpha
  Copy number: Low Copy
Gene/Insert
  Gene/Insert name: CG3548-3UTR
  Species: D. melanogaster (fly)
  Entrez Gene: CG3548 (a.k.a. Dmel_CG3548, Dmel\CG3548)
  Cloning method: Unknown
Terms and licenses: Academic/Nonprofit Terms; Industry Terms: Not Available to Industry
Depositor comments: Plasmids from this collection were made available to the research community and donated after the lab closed. Please note that the sequence provided by the depositing laboratory may be theoretical/predicted or based on Sanger sequencing results. There may be discrepancies between sequencing results obtained by Addgene and the depositor sequence. If an Addgene verified sequence is not available, please contact before placing your order to request that our lab fully sequence the plasmid.
How to cite: pAc5.1C-Fluc-CG3548_A was a gift from Elisa Izaurralde (Addgene plasmid # 145906 ; http://n2t.net/addgene:145906 ; RRID:Addgene_145906)
